>Addgene plasmid #180794 | pHR-PD-1ecto&tmd-BTLAicd-mGFP | addgene full sequence | sequence record 356683 | Addgene NGS Result
GACGAGTCGGATCTCCCTTTGGGCCGCCTCCCCGCATCGATACCGTCGACCTCGAGGGAATTAATTCGAG
CTCGGTACCTTTAAGACCAATGACTTACAAGGCAGCTGTAGATCTTAGCCACTTTTTAAAAGAAAAGGGG
GGACTGGAAGGGCTAATTCACTCCCAACGAAGACAAGATCTGCTTTTTGCTTGTACTGGGTCTCTCTGGT
TAGACCAGATCTGAGCCTGGGAGCTCTCTGGCTAACTAGGGAACCCACTGCTTAAGCCTCAATAAAGCTT
GCCTTGAGTGCTTCAAGTAGTGTGTGCCCGTCTGTTGTGTGACTCTGGTAACTAGAGATCCCTCAGACCC
TTTTAGTCAGTGTGGAAAATCTCTAGCAGCATCTAGAATTAATTCCGTGTATTCTATAGTGTCACCTAAA
TCGTATGTGTATGATACATAAGGTTATGTATTAATTGTAGCCGCGTTCTAACGACAATATGTACAAGCCT
AATTGTGTAGCATCTGGCTTACTGAAGCAGACCCTATCATCTCTCTCGTAAACTGCCGTCAGAGTCGGTT
TGGTTGGACGAACCTTCTGAGTTTCTGGTAACGCCGTCCCGCACCCGGAAATGGTCAGCGAACCAATCAG
CAGGGTCATCGCTAGCCAGATCCTCTACGCCGGACGCATCGTGGCCGGCATCACCGGCGCCACAGGTGCG
GTTGCTGGCGCCTATATCGCCGACATCACCGATGGGGAAGATCGGGCTCGCCACTTCGGGCTCATGAGCG
CTTGTTTCGGCGTGGGTATGGTGGCAGGCCCCGTGGCCGGGGGACTGTTGGGCGCCATCTCCTTGCATGC
ACCATTCCTTGCGGCGGCGGTGCTCAACGGCCTCAACCTACTACTGGGCTGCTTCCTAATGCAGGAGTCG
CATAAGGGAGAGCGTCGAATGGTGCACTCTCAGTACAATCTGCTCTGATGCCGCATAGTTAAGCCAGCCC
CGACACCCGCCAACACCCGCTGACGCGCCCTGACGGGCTTGTCTGCTCCCGGCATCCGCTTACAGACAAG
CTGTGACCGTCTCCGGGAGCTGCATGTGTCAGAGGTTTTCACCGTCATCACCGAAACGCGCGAGACGAAA
GGGCCTCGTGATACGCCTATTTTTATAGGTTAATGTCATGATAATAATGGTTTCTTAGACGTCAGGTGGC
ACTTTTCGGGGAAATGTGCGCGGAACCCCTATTTGTTTATTTTTCTAAATACATTCAAATATGTATCCGC
TCATGAGACAATAACCCTGATAAATGCTTCAATAATATTGAAAAAGGAAGAGTATGAGTATTCAACATTT
CCGTGTCGCCCTTATTCCCTTTTTTGCGGCATTTTGCCTTCCTGTTTTTGCTCACCCAGAAACGCTGGTG
AAAGTAAAAGATGCTGAAGATCAGTTGGGTGCACGAGTGGGTTACATCGAACTGGATCTCAACAGCGGTA
AGATCCTTGAGAGTTTTCGCCCCGAAGAACGTTTTCCAATGATGAGCACTTTTAAAGTTCTGCTATGTGG
CGCGGTATTATCCCGTATTGACGCCGGGCAAGAGCAACTCGGTCGCCGCATACACTATTCTCAGAATGAC
TTGGTTGAGTACTCACCAGTCACAGAAAAGCATCTTACGGATGGCATGACAGTAAGAGAATTATGCAGTG
CTGCCATAACCATGAGTGATAACACTGCGGCCAACTTACTTCTGACAACGATCGGAGGACCGAAGGAGCT
AACCGCTTTTTTGCACAACATGGGGGATCATGTAACTCGCCTTGATCGTTGGGAACCGGAGCTGAATGAA
GCCATACCAAACGACGAGCGTGACACCACGATGCCTGTAGCAATGGCAACAACGTTGCGCAAACTATTAA
CTGGCGAACTACTTACTCTAGCTTCCCGGCAACAATTAATAGACTGGATGGAGGCGGATAAAGTTGCAGG
ACCACTTCTGCGCTCGGCCCTTCCGGCTGGCTGGTTTATTGCTGATAAATCTGGAGCCGGTGAGCGTGGG
TCTCGCGGTATCATTGCAGCACTGGGGCCAGATGGTAAGCCCTCCCGTATCGTAGTTATCTACACGACGG
GGAGTCAGGCAACTATGGATGAACGAAATAGACAGATCGCTGAGATAGGTGCCTCACTGATTAAGCATTG
GTAACTGTCAGACCAAGTTTACTCATATATACTTTAGATTGATTTAAAACTTCATTTTTAATTTAAAAGG
ATCTAGGTGAAGATCCTTTTTGATAATCTCATGACCAAAATCCCTTAACGTGAGTTTTCGTTCCACTGAG
CGTCAGACCCCGTAGAAAAGATCAAAGGATCTTCTTGAGATCCTTTTTTTCTGCGCGTAATCTGCTGCTT
GCAAACAAAAAAACCACCGCTACCAGCGGTGGTTTGTTTGCCGGATCAAGAGCTACCAACTCTTTTTCCG
AAGGTAACTGGCTTCAGCAGAGCGCAGATACCAAATACTGTTCTTCTAGTGTAGCCGTAGTTAGGCCACC
ACTTCAAGAACTCTGTAGCACCGCCTACATACCTCGCTCTGCTAATCCTGTTACCAGTGGCTGCTGCCAG
TGGCGATAAGTCGTGTCTTACCGGGTTGGACTCAAGACGATAGTTACCGGATAAGGCGCAGCGGTCGGGC
TGAACGGGGGGTTCGTGCACACAGCCCAGCTTGGAGCGAACGACCTACACCGAACTGAGATACCTACAGC
GTGAGCTATGAGAAAGCGCCACGCTTCCCGAAGGGAGAAAGGCGGACAGGTATCCGGTAAGCGGCAGGGT
CGGAACAGGAGAGCGCACGAGGGAGCTTCCAGGGGGAAACGCCTGGTATCTTTATAGTCCTGTCGGGTTT
CGCCACCTCTGACTTGAGCGTCGATTTTTGTGATGCTCGTCAGGGGGGCGGAGCCTATGGAAAAACGCCA
GCAACGCGGCCTTTTTACGGTTCCTGGCCTTTTGCTGGCCTTTTGCTCACATGTTCTTTCCTGCGTTATC
CCCTGATTCTGTGGATAACCGTATTACCGCCTTTGAGTGAGCTGATACCGCTCGCCGCAGCCGAACGACC
GAGCGCAGCGAGTCAGTGAGCGAGGAAGCGGAAGAGCGCCCAATACGCAAACCGCCTCTCCCCGCGCGTT
GGCCGATTCATTAATGCAGCTGTGGAATGTGTGTCAGTTAGGGTGTGGAAAGTCCCCAGGCTCCCCAGCA
GGCAGAAGTATGCAAAGCATGCATCTCAATTAGTCAGCAACCAGGTGTGGAAAGTCCCCAGGCTCCCCAG
CAGGCAGAAGTATGCAAAGCATGCATCTCAATTAGTCAGCAACCATAGTCCCGCCCCTAACTCCGCCCAT
CCCGCCCCTAACTCCGCCCAGTTCCGCCCATTCTCCGCCCCATGGCTGACTAATTTTTTTTATTTATGCA
GAGGCCGAGGCCGCCTCGGCCTCTGAGCTATTCCAGAAGTAGTGAGGAGGCTTTTTTGGAGGCCTAGGCT
TTTGCAAAAAGCTTGGACACAAGACAGGCTTGCGAGATATGTTTGAGAATACCACTTTATCCCGCGTCAG
GGAGAGGCAGTGCGTAAAAAGACGCGGACTCATGTGAAATACTGGTTTTTAGTGCGCCAGATCTCTATAA
TCTCGCGCAACCTATTTTCCCCTCGAACACTTTTTAAGCCGTAGATAAACAGGCTGGGACACTTCACATG
AGCGAAAAATACATCGTCACCTGGGACATGTTGCAGATCCATGCACGTAAACTCGCAAGCCGACTGATGC
CTTCTGAACAATGGAAAGGCATTATTGCCGTAAGCCGTGGCGGTCTGTACCGGGTGCGTTACTGGCGCGT
GAACTGGGTATTCGTCATGTCGATACCGTTTGTATTTCCAGCTACGATCACGACAACCAGCGCGAGCTTA
AAGTGCTGAAACGCGCAGAAGGCGATGGCGAAGGCTTCATCGTTATTGATGACCTGGTGGATACCGGTGG
TACTGCGGTTGCGATTCGTGAAATGTATCCAAAAGCGCACTTTGTCACCATCTTCGCAAAACCGGCTGGT
CGTCCGCTGGTTGATGACTATGTTGTTGATATCCCGCAAGATACCTGGATTGAACAGCCGTGGGATATGG
GCGTCGTATTCGTCCCGCCAATCTCCGGTCGCTAATCTTTTCAACGCCTGGCACTGCCGGGCGTTGTTCT
TTTTAACTTCAGGCGGGTTACAATAGTTTCCAGTAAGTATTCTGGAGGCTGCATCCATGACACAGGCAAA
CCTGAGCGAAACCCTGTTCAAACCCCGCTTTAAACATCCTGAAACCTCGACGCTAGTCCGCCGCTTTAAT
CACGGCGCACAACCGCCTGTGCAGTCGGCCCTTGATGGTAAAACCATCCCTCACTGGTATCGCATGATTA
ACCGTCTGATGTGGATCTGGCGCGGCATTGACCCACGCGAAATCCTCGACGTCCAGGCACGTATTGTGAT
GAGCGATGCCGAACGTACCGACGATGATTTATACGATACGGTGATTGGCTACCGTGGCGGCAACTGGATT
TATGAGTGGGCCCCGGATCTTTGTGAAGGAACCTTACTTCTGTGGTGTGACATAATTGGACAAACTACCT
ACAGAGATTTAAAGCTCTAAGGTAAATATAAAATTTTTAAGTGTATAATGTGTTAAACTACTGATTCTAA
TTGTTTGTGTATTTTAGATTCCAACCTATGGAACTGATGAATGGGAGCAGTGGTGGAATGCCTTTAATGA
GGAAAACCTGTTTTGCTCAGAAGAAATGCCATCTAGTGATGATGAGGCTACTGCTGACTCTCAACATTCT
ACTCCTCCAAAAAAGAAGAGAAAGGTAGAAGACCCCAAGGACTTTCCTTCAGAATTGCTAAGTTTTTTGA
GTCATGCTGTGTTTAGTAATAGAACTCTTGCTTGCTTTGCTATTTACACCACAAAGGAAAAAGCTGCACT
GCTATACAAGAAAATTATGGAAAAATATTCTGTAACCTTTATAAGTAGGCATAACAGTTATAATCATAAC
ATACTGTTTTTTCTTACTCCACACAGGCATAGAGTGTCTGCTATTAATAACTATGCTCAAAAATTGTGTA
CCTTTAGCTTTTTAATTTGTAAAGGGGTTAATAAGGAATATTTGATGTATAGTGCCTTGACTAGAGATCA
TAATCAGCCATACCACATTTGTAGAGGTTTTACTTGCTTTAAAAAACCTCCCACACCTCCCCCTGAACCT
GAAACATAAAATGAATGCAATTGTTGTTGTTAACTTGTTTATTGCAGCTTATAATGGTTACAAATAAAGC
AATAGCATCACAAATTTCACAAATAAAGCATTTTTTTCACTGCATTCTAGTTGTGGTTTGTCCAAACTCA
TCAATGTATCTTATCATGTCTGGATCAACTGGATAACTCAAGCTAACCAAAATCATCCCAAACTTCCCAC
CCCATACCCTATTACCACTGCCAATTACCTGTGGTTTCATTTACTCTAAACCTGTGATTCCTCTGAATTA
TTTTCATTTTAAAGAAATTGTATTTGTTAAATATGTACTACAAACTTAGTAGTTGGAAGGGCTAATTCAC
TCCCAAAGAAGACAAGATATCCTTGATCTGTGGATCTACCACACACAAGGCTACTTCCCTGATTAGCAGA
ACTACACACCAGGGCCAGGGGTCAGATATCCACTGACCTTTGGATGGTGCTACAAGCTAGTACCAGTTGA
GCCAGATAAGGTAGAAGAGGCCAATAAAGGAGAGAACACCAGCTTGTTACACCCTGTGAGCCTGCATGGG
ATGGATGACCCGGAGAGAGAAGTGTTAGAGTGGAGGTTTGACAGCCGCCTAGCATTTCATCACGTGGCCC
GAGAGCTGCATCCGGAGTACTTCAAGAACTGCTGATATCGAGCTTGCTACAAGGGACTTTCCGCTGGGGA
CTTTCCAGGGAGGCGTGGCCTGGGCGGGACTGGGGAGTGGCGAGCCCTCAGATCCTGCATATAAGCAGCT
GCTTTTTGCCTGTACTGGGTCTCTCTGGTTAGACCAGATCTGAGCCTGGGAGCTCTCTGGCTAACTAGGG
AACCCACTGCTTAAGCCTCAATAAAGCTTGCCTTGAGTGCTTCAAGTAGTGTGTGCCCGTCTGTTGTGTG
ACTCTGGTAACTAGAGATCCCTCAGACCCTTTTAGTCAGTGTGGAAAATCTCTAGCAGTGGCGCCCGAAC
AGGGACTTGAAAGCGAAAGGGAAACCAGAGGAGCTCTCTCGACGCAGGACTCGGCTTGCTGAAGCGCGCA
CGGCAAGAGGCGAGGGGCGGCGACTGGTGAGTACGCCAAAAATTTTGACTAGCGGAGGCTAGAAGGAGAG
AGATGGGTGCGAGAGCGTCAGTATTAAGCGGGGGAGAATTAGATCGCGATGGGAAAAAATTCGGTTAAGG
CCAGGGGGAAAGAAAAAATATAAATTAAAACATATAGTATGGGCAAGCAGGGAGCTAGAACGATTCGCAG
TTAATCCTGGCCTGTTAGAAACATCAGAAGGCTGTAGACAAATACTGGGACAGCTACAACCATCCCTTCA
GACAGGATCAGAAGAACTTAGATCATTATATAATACAGTAGCAACCCTCTATTGTGTGCATCAAAGGATA
GAGATAAAAGACACCAAGGAAGCTTTAGACAAGATAGAGGAAGAGCAAAACAAAAGTAAGACCACCGCAC
AGCAAGCGGCCGGCCGCTGATCTTCAGACCTGGAGGAGGAGATATGAGGGACAATTGGAGAAGTGAATTA
TATAAATATAAAGTAGTAAAAATTGAACCATTAGGAGTAGCACCCACCAAGGCAAAGAGAAGAGTGGTGC
AGAGAGAAAAAAGAGCAGTGGGAATAGGAGCTTTGTTCCTTGGGTTCTTGGGAGCAGCAGGAAGCACTAT
GGGCGCAGCGTCAATGACGCTGACGGTACAGGCCAGACAATTATTGTCTGGTATAGTGCAGCAGCAGAAC
AATTTGCTGAGGGCTATTGAGGCGCAACAGCATCTGTTGCAACTCACAGTCTGGGGCATCAAGCAGCTCC
AGGCAAGAATCCTGGCTGTGGAAAGATACCTAAAGGATCAACAGCTCCTGGGGATTTGGGGTTGCTCTGG
AAAACTCATTTGCACCACTGCTGTGCCTTGGAATGCTAGTTGGAGTAATAAATCTCTGGAACAGATTTGG
AATCACACGACCTGGATGGAGTGGGACAGAGAAATTAACAATTACACAAGCTTAATACACTCCTTAATTG
AAGAATCGCAAAACCAGCAAGAAAAGAATGAACAAGAATTATTGGAATTAGATAAATGGGCAAGTTTGTG
GAATTGGTTTAACATAACAAATTGGCTGTGGTATATAAAATTATTCATAATGATAGTAGGAGGCTTGGTA
GGTTTAAGAATAGTTTTTGCTGTACTTTCTATAGTGAATAGAGTTAGGCAGGGATATTCACCATTATCGT
TTCAGACCCACCTCCCAACCCCGAGGGGACCCGACAGGCCCGAAGGAATAGAAGAAGAAGGTGGAGAGAG
AGACAGAGACAGATCCATTCGATTAGTGAACGGATCTCGACGGTATCGCCAAATGGCAGTATTCATCCAC
AATTTTAAAAGAAAAGGGGGGATTGGGGGGTACAGTGCAGGGGAAAGAATAGTAGACATAATAGCAACAG
ACATACAAACTAAAGAATTACAAAAACAAATTACAAAAATTCAAAATTTTCGGGTTTATTACAGGGACAG
CAGAGATCCAGTTTGGATCGATAAGCTTGATATCGAATTCCTGCAGCCCCGATAAAATAAAAGATTTTAT
TTAGTCTCCAGAAAAAGGGGGGAATGAAAGACCCCACCTGTAGGTTTGGCAAGCTAGCTGCAGTAACGCC
ATTTTGCAAGGCATGGAAAAATACCAAACCAAGAATAGAGAAGTTCAGATCAAGGGCGGGTACATGAAAA
TAGCTAACGTTGGGCCAAACAGGATATCTGCGGTGAGCAGTTTCGGCCCCGGCCCGGGGCCAAGAACAGA
TGGTCACCGCAGTTTCGGCCCCGGCCCGAGGCCAAGAACAGATGGTCCCCAGATATGGCCCAACCCTCAG
CAGTTTCTTAAGACCCATCAGATGTTTCCAGGCTCCCCCAAGGACCTGAAATGACCCTGCGCCTTATTTG
AATTAACCAATCAGCCTGCTTCTCGCTTCTGTTCGCGCGCTTCTGCTTCCCGAGCTCTATAAAAGAGCTC
ACAACCCCTCACTCGGCGCGCCAGTCCTCCGACAGACTGAGTCGCCCGGGGGGGATCTGGAGCTCTCGAG
AATTCTCATGCAGATCCCACAGGCGCCCTGGCCAGTCGTCTGGGCGGTGCTACAACTGGGCTGGCGGCCA
GGATGGTTCTTAGACTCCCCAGACAGGCCCTGGAACCCCCCCACCTTCTCCCCAGCCCTGCTCGTGGTGA
CCGAAGGGGACAACGCCACCTTCACCTGCAGCTTCTCCAACACATCGGAGAGCTTCGTGCTAAACTGGTA
CCGCATGAGCCCCAGCAACCAGACGGACAAGCTGGCCGCTTTCCCCGAGGACCGCAGCCAGCCCGGCCAG
GACTGCCGCTTCCGTGTCACACAACTGCCCAACGGGCGTGACTTCCACATGAGCGTGGTCAGGGCCCGGC
GCAATGACAGCGGCACCTACCTCTGTGGGGCCATCTCCCTGGCCCCCAAGGCGCAGATCAAAGAGAGCCT
GCGGGCAGAGCTCAGGGTGACAGAGAGAAGGGCAGAAGTGCCCACAGCCCACCCCAGCCCCTCACCCAGG
CCAGCCGGCCAGTTCCAAACCCTGGTGGTTGGTGTCGTGGGCGGCCTGCTGGGCAGCCTGGTGCTGCTAG
TCTGGGTCCTGGCCGTCATCTGCTCCAGAAGGCACCAAGGAAAGCAAAATGAACTCTCTGACACAGCAGG
AAGGGAAATTAACCTGGTTGATGCTCACCTTAAGAGTGAGCAAACAGAAGCAAGCACCAGGCAAAATTCC
CAAGTACTGCTATCAGAAACTGGAATTTATGATAATGACCCTGACCTTTGTTTCAGGATGCAGGAAGGGT
CTGAAGTTTATTCTAATCCATGCCTGGAAGAAAACAAACCAGGCATTGTTTATGCTTCCCTGAACCATTC
TGTCATTGGACTGAACTCAAGACTGGCAAGAAATGTAAAAGAAGCACCAACAGAATATGCATCCATATGT
GTGAGGAGTACGCGTCTGCAGGATATCAAGCTTGCGGTACCGCGGGCCCGGGATCCACCGGTCGCCACCA
TGGTGAGCAAGGGCGAGGAGCTGTTCACCGGGGTGGTGCCCATCCTGGTCGAGCTGGACGGCGACGTAAA
CGGCCACAAGTTCAGCGTGTCCGGCGAGGGCGAGGGCGATGCCACCTACGGCAAGCTGACCCTGAAGTTC
ATCTGCACCACCGGCAAGCTGCCCGTGCCCTGGCCCACCCTCGTGACCACCCTGACCTACGGCGTGCAGT
GCTTCAGCCGCTACCCCGACCACATGAAGCAGCACGACTTCTTCAAGTCCGCCATGCCCGAAGGCTACGT
CCAGGAGCGCACCATCTTCTTCAAGGACGACGGCAACTACAAGACCCGCGCCGAGGTGAAGTTCGAGGGC
GACACCCTGGTGAACCGCATCGAGCTGAAGGGCATCGACTTCAAGGAGGACGGCAACATCCTGGGGCACA
AGCTGGAGTACAACTACAACAGCCACAACGTCTATATCATGGCCGACAAGCAGAAGAACGGCATCAAGGT
GAACTTCAAGATCCGCCACAACATCGAGGACGGCAGCGTGCAGCTCGCCGACCACTACCAGCAGAACACC
CCCATCGGCGACGGCCCCGTGCTGCTGCCCGACAACCACTACCTGAGCACCCAGTCCAAGCTGAGCAAAG
ACCCCAACGAGAAGCGCGATCACATGGTCCTGCTGGAGTTCGTGACCGCCGCCGGGATCACTCTCGGCAT
GGACGAGCTGTACAAGTAAAGCGGCCGCGACTCTAGAGTCGACCTGCAGGCATGCAAGCTTGATATCAAG
CTTATCGATAATCAACCTCTGGATTACAAAATTTGTGAAAGATTGACTGGTATTCTTAACTATGTTGCTC
CTTTTACGCTATGTGGATACGCTGCTTTAATGCCTTTGTATCATGCTATTGCTTCCCGTATGGCTTTCAT
TTTCTCCTCCTTGTATAAATCCTGGTTGCTGTCTCTTTATGAGGAGTTGTGGCCCGTTGTCAGGCAACGT
GGCGTGGTGTGCACTGTGTTTGCTGACGCAACCCCCACTGGTTGGGGCATTGCCACCACCTGTCAGCTCC
TTTCCGGGACTTTCGCTTTCCCCCTCCCTATTGCCACGGCGGAACTCATCGCCGCCTGCCTTGCCCGCTG
CTGGACAGGGGCTCGGCTGTTGGGCACTGACAATTCCGTGGTGTTGTCGGGGAAATCATCGTCCTTTCCT
TGGCTGCTCGCCTGTGTTGCCACCTGGATTCTGCGCGGGACGTCCTTCTGCTACGTCCCTTCGGCCCTCA
ATCCAGCGGACCTTCCTTCCCGCGGCCTGCTGCCGGCTCTGCGGCCTCTTCCGCGTCTTCGCCTTCGCCC
TCA
Features (pLannotate 1.2.2; 35 found; start..end, strand, type, name):
     36..58      +  misc_feature   MCS (fragment): pBluescript multiple cloning site
     75..143     +  CDS            nef (fragment): NEF_HV1Z2 - Experimental evidence at protein level: Swiss-Prot protein existence level 1. Extracellular Nef protein targets CD4(+) T-lymphocytes for apoptosis by interacting with CXCR4 surface receptors. From Human immunodeficiency virus type 1 group M subtype D (isolate Z2/CDC-Z34) (HIV-1).
    145..378     +  LTR            3' LTR (ΔU3): self-inactivating 3' long terminal repeat (LTR) from HIV-1
    403..421     -  promoter       SP6 promoter: promoter for bacteriophage SP6 RNA polymerase
    649..928     +  CDS            TcR (fragment): tetracycline efflux protein; tet; confers resistance to tetracycline
    929..977     -  misc_feature   bom (fragment): basis of mobility region from pBR322
   1079..1114    -  CDS            rop (fragment): Rop protein, which maintains plasmids at low copy number; rop
   1209..1313    +  promoter       AmpR promoter: bla
   1314..2174    +  CDS            AmpR: β-lactamase; bla; confers resistance to ampicillin, carbenicillin, and related antibiotics
   2345..2933    +  rep_origin     ori: high-copy-number ColE1/pMB1/pBR322/pUC origin of replication
   3116..3172    +  CDS            lacI (fragment): lac repressor; lacI; The lac repressor binds to the lac operator to inhibit transcription in E. coli. This inhibition can be relieved by adding lactose or isopropyl-β-D-thiogalactopyranoside (IPTG).
   3179..3508    +  promoter       SV40 promoter: SV40 enhancer and early promoter
   3708..3827    +  CDS            gpt (fragment): XGPT_ECOLI - Also known as gpp, gxu. Experimental evidence at protein level: Swiss-Prot protein existence level 1. Purine salvage pathway enzyme that catalyzes the transfer of the ribosyl-5-phosphate group from 5-phospho-alpha-D-ribose 1- diphosphate (PRPP) to the N9 position of the 6-oxopurines guanine and xanthine to form the corresponding ribonucleotides GMP (guanosine 5'- monophosphate) and XMP (xanthosine 5'-monophosphate), with the release of PPi. To a lesser extent, also acts on hypoxanthine (PubMed:9100006, PubMed:3886014). Does not ribophosphorylate adenine (PubMed:3886014). From Esch
   3827..4162    +  CDS            gpt (fragment): XGPT_ECOLI - Also known as gpp, gxu. Experimental evidence at protein level: Swiss-Prot protein existence level 1. Purine salvage pathway enzyme that catalyzes the transfer of the ribosyl-5-phosphate group from 5-phospho-alpha-D-ribose 1- diphosphate (PRPP) to the N9 position of the 6-oxopurines guanine and xanthine to form the corresponding ribonucleotides GMP (guanosine 5'- monophosphate) and XMP (xanthosine 5'-monophosphate), with the release of PPi. To a lesser extent, also acts on hypoxanthine (PubMed:9100006, PubMed:3886014). Does not ribophosphorylate adenine (PubMed:3886014). From Esch
   4257..4562    +  CDS            frsA (fragment): FRSA_ECOLI - Also known as yafA. Experimental evidence at protein level: Swiss-Prot protein existence level 1. Catalyzes the hydrolysis of esters (PubMed:15808744). Displays esterase activity toward pNP-butyrate (PubMed:15808744). May stimulate mixed-acid fermentation by acting as a fermentation/respiration switch that down-regulates respiration and up- regulates fermentation rates (PubMed:15169777). From Escherichia coli (strain K12).
   4566..4640    +  CDS            small t antigen (fragment): SV40 (simian virus 40) small t antigen
   4642..4707    +  intron         small t intron: SV40 (simian virus 40) small t antigen intron
   4837..4857    +  CDS            SV40 NLS: nuclear localization signal of SV40 (simian virus 40) large T antigen
   5176..5259    +  CDS            large T antigen (fragment): large T antigen from SV40 (simian virus 40)
   5282..5416    +  polyA_signal   SV40 poly(A) signal: SV40 polyadenylation signal
   5583..5912    +  CDS            nef (fragment): NEF_HV1BR - Experimental evidence at protein level: Swiss-Prot protein existence level 1. Extracellular Nef protein targets CD4(+) T-lymphocytes for apoptosis by interacting with CXCR4 surface receptors (PubMed:14990729). From Human immunodeficiency virus type 1 group M subtype B (isolate BRU/LAI) (HIV-1).
   5960..6217    +  LTR            5' LTR (truncated): truncated 5' long terminal repeat (LTR) from HIV-1
   6264..6389    +  misc_feature   HIV-1 Ψ: packaging signal of human immunodeficiency virus type 1
   6373..6711    +  CDS            HIV-1 gag (fragment): gag protein from human immunodeficiency virus 1; gag
   6886..7119    +  misc_feature   RRE: The Rev response element (RRE) of HIV-1 allows for Rev-dependent mRNA export from the nucleus to the cytoplasm.
   7496..7596    +  CDS            Rev (fragment): human immunodeficiency virus 1 (HIV-1) Rev protein; rev; enhances nuclear export of unspliced and incompletely spliced viral mRNAs
   7633..7750    +  misc_feature   cPPT/CTS: central polypurine tract and central termination sequence of HIV-1
   7787..7819    -  misc_feature   MCS (fragment): pBluescript multiple cloning site
   7903..8310    +  promoter       SFFV promoter: spleen focus-forming virus long terminal repeat (LTR) promoter
   8338..8931    +  CDS            PDCD1 (fragment): PDCD1_HUMAN - Also known as PD1 From Homo sapiens (Human).
   9275..9302    +  misc_feature   MCS (fragment): multiple cloning site
   9310..10029   +  CDS            mEGFP: enhanced GFP with monomerizing A206K mutation (Zacharias et al., 2002) mammalian codon-optimized
  10041..10071   +  misc_feature   MCS (fragment): pUC18/19 multiple cloning site
  10072..10090   +  misc_feature   MCS (fragment): pBluescript multiple cloning site
  10090..35      +  misc_feature   WPRE (across the origin): woodchuck hepatitis virus posttranscriptional regulatory element
