[The description below was written by a language model from this plasmid's Addgene catalogue record and pLannotate feature annotations shown in this document.]
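Description:
pHR-PD-1ecto&tmd-BTLAicd-mGFP is an HIV-1-based lentiviral transfer plasmid built on the pHR backbone for expressing a chimeric human immune checkpoint receptor in mammalian cells. In bacteria it is maintained as a high-copy plasmid through a ColE1/pUC-type origin and selected with ampicillin via the β-lactamase gene. The backbone also carries remnants typical of older pHR-type vectors, including fragments of tetracycline resistance, rop and bom sequences, and an SV40 promoter followed by gpt fragments with SV40 small t intron and polyadenylation sequences. These lie outside the region between the LTRs.

The viral genome portion runs from a truncated 5' LTR through the Ψ packaging signal with a partial gag sequence, the Rev response element for Rev-dependent nuclear export of the genomic RNA, and the cPPT/CTS. It ends in a WPRE, which boosts transcript expression, and a U3-deleted 3' LTR that makes the integrated provirus self-inactivating. Because the packaging functions are not encoded, viral proteins and an envelope must be supplied in trans to produce particles.

Within this frame, the spleen focus-forming virus (SFFV) promoter drives a single open reading frame. The extracellular and transmembrane domains of human PD-1 (PDCD1) are fused to the intracellular domain of human BTLA, followed by C-terminal monomeric EGFP carrying the A206K mutation. The automated annotation detects the PD-1 portion and mEGFP but leaves the intervening stretch unlabelled, and this position is consistent with the BTLA tail named in the catalogue entry. The associated publication title indicates a comparison of how PD-1 and BTLA regulate T cell signalling, including the roles of SHP1 and SHP2. The domain swap places the BTLA cytoplasmic tail behind the PD-1 ectodomain, while the GFP tag allows expression and localisation to be monitored.
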