Addgene plasmid #180794: pHR-PD-1ecto&tmd-BTLAicd-mGFP
Purpose: Expression of human PD-1 extracellular domain and transmembrane domain fused to BTLA intracellular domain followed by mEGFP
Depositing lab: Enfu Hui. Depositing organization: University of California, San Diego (UCSD). Publication: PD-1 and BTLA regulate T cell signaling differentially and only partially through SHP1 and SHP2. Xu X, Hou B, Fulzele A, Masubuchi T, Zhao Y, Wu Z, Hu Y, Jiang Y, Ma Y, Wang H, Bennett EJ, Fu G, Hui E. J Cell Biol. 2020 Jun 1;219(6). pii: 151801. doi: 10.1083/jcb.201905085. PubMed 32437509.
Backbone
  Vector backbone: pHR
  Vector type: Lentiviral
Growth in bacteria
  Bacterial resistance: Ampicillin, 100 μg/mL
  Growth temperature: 37°C
  Growth strain: NEB Stable
  Copy number: High Copy
Gene/Insert
  Gene/Insert name: PD-1ecto&tmd-BTLAint (alt name: PD-1 extracellular domain and transmembrane domain fused to BTLA intracellular domain)
  Species: H. sapiens (human)
  Entrez Gene: PDCD1 (a.k.a. AIMTBS, CD279, PD-1, PD1, SLEB2, hPD-1, hPD-l, hSLE1); BTLA (a.k.a. BTLA1, CD272)
  Promoter: SFFV
  Tag / fusion protein: mEGFP (C terminal on insert)
  Cloning method: Ligation Independent Cloning
  Sequencing primers: 5′ ccaatcagcctgcttctcgcttc; 3′ ccagaggttgattatcgataagc
Terms and licenses: Academic/Nonprofit Terms; Industry Terms: Not Available to Industry
How to cite: pHR-PD-1ecto&tmd-BTLAicd-mGFP was a gift from Enfu Hui (Addgene plasmid # 180794 ; http://n2t.net/addgene:180794 ; RRID:Addgene_180794)
